>Addgene plasmid #215988 | AA370 | addgene full sequence | sequence record 431385 | Addgene NGS Result
TCGCGCGTTTCGGTGATGACGGTGAAAACCTCTGACACATGCAGCTCCCGGAGACGGTCACAGCTTGTCT
GTAAGCGGATGCCGGGAGCAGACAAGCCCGTCAGGGCGCGTCAGCGGGTGTTGGCGGGTGTCGGGGCTGG
CTTAACTATGCGGCATCAGAGCAGATTGTACTGAGAGTGCACCATATGCGGTGTGAAATACCGCACAGAT
GCGTAAGGAGAAAATACCGCATCAGGCGCCATTCGCCATTCAGGCTGCGCAACTGTTGGGAAGGGCGATC
GGTGCGGGCCTCTTCGCTATTACGCCAGCTGGCGAAAGGGGGATGTGCTGCAAGGCGATTAAGTTGGGTA
ACGCCAGGGTTTTCCCAGTCACGACGTTGTAAAACGACGGCCAGAGAATTCGAGCTCGGTACCTCGCGAA
TACATCTAGATGAAGACGTAGGAGAATTCCAACATGGTGAGCAAGGGCGAGGAGCTGTTCACCGGGGTGG
TGCCCATCCTGGTCGAGCTGGACGGCTCTAGATAATAACATGGCCAAACGGACAGCCGACGGAAGCGAGT
TCGAGTCACCAAAGAAGAAGCGGAAAGTCGGCAGCAGTCTTCATCGGATCCCGGGCCCGTCGACTGCAGA
GGCCTGCATGCAAGCTTGGTGTAATCATGGTCATAGCTGTTTCCTGTGTGAAATTGTTATCCGCTCACAA
TTCCACACAACATACGAGCCGGAAGCATAAAGTGTAAAGCCTGGGGTGCCTAATGAGTGAGCTAACTCAC
ATTAATTGCGTTGCGCTCACTGCCCGCTTTCCAGTCGGGAAACCTGTCGTGCCAGCTGCATTAATGAATC
GGCCAACGCGCGGGGAGAGGCGGTTTGCGTATTGGGCGCTCTTCCGCTTCCTCGCTCACTGACTCGCTGC
GCTCGGTCGTTCGGCTGCGGCGAGCGGTATCAGCTCACTCAAAGGCGGTAATACGGTTATCCACAGAATC
AGGGGATAACGCAGGAAAGAACATGTGAGCAAAAGGCCAGCAAAAGGCCAGGAACCGTAAAAAGGCCGCG
TTGCTGGCGTTTTTCCATAGGCTCCGCCCCCCTGACGAGCATCACAAAAATCGACGCTCAAGTCAGAGGT
GGCGAAACCCGACAGGACTATAAAGATACCAGGCGTTTCCCCCTGGAAGCTCCCTCGTGCGCTCTCCTGT
TCCGACCCTGCCGCTTACCGGATACCTGTCCGCCTTTCTCCCTTCGGGAAGCGTGGCGCTTTCTCATAGC
TCACGCTGTAGGTATCTCAGTTCGGTGTAGGTCGTTCGCTCCAAGCTGGGCTGTGTGCACGAACCCCCCG
TTCAGCCCGACCGCTGCGCCTTATCCGGTAACTATCGTCTTGAGTCCAACCCGGTAAGACACGACTTATC
GCCACTGGCAGCAGCCACTGGTAACAGGATTAGCAGAGCGAGGTATGTAGGCGGTGCTACAGAGTTCTTG
AAGTGGTGGCCTAACTACGGCTACACTAGAAGAACAGTATTTGGTATCTGCGCTCTGCTGAAGCCAGTTA
CCTTCGGAAAAAGAGTTGGTAGCTCTTGATCCGGCAAACAAACCACCGCTGGTAGCGGTGGTTTTTTTGT
TTGCAAGCAGCAGATTACGCGCAGAAAAAAAGGATCTCAAGAAGATCCTTTGATCTTTTCTACGGGGTCT
GACGCTCAGTGGAACGAAAACTCACGTTAAGGGATTTTGGTCATGAGATTATCAAAAAGGATCTTCACCT
AGATCCTTTTAAATTAAAAATGAAGTTTTAAATCAAGCCCAATCTGAATAATGTTACAACCAATTAACCA
ATTCTGATTAGAAAAACTCATCGAGCATCAAATGAAACTGCAATTTATTCATATCAGGATTATCAATACC
ATATTTTTGAAAAAGCCGTTTCTGTAATGAAGGAGAAAACTCACCGAGGCAGTTCCATAGGATGGCAAGA
TCCTGGTATCGGTCTGCGATTCCGACTCGTCCAACATCAATACAACCTATTAATTTCCCCTCGTCAAAAA
TAAGGTTATCAAGTGAGAAATCACCATGAGTGACGACTGAATCCGGTGAGAATGGCAAAAGTTTATGCAT
TTCTTTCCAGACTTGTTCAACAGGCCAGCCATTACGCTCGTCATCAAAATCACTCGCATCAACCAAACCG
TTATTCATTCGTGATTGCGCCTGAGCGAGACGAAATACGCGATCGCTGTTAAAAGGACAATTACAAACAG
GAATCGAATGCAACCGGCGCAGGAACACTGCCAGCGCATCAACAATATTTTCACCTGAATCAGGATATTC
TTCTAATACCTGGAATGCTGTTTTTCCGGGGATCGCAGTGGTGAGTAACCATGCATCATCAGGAGTACGG
ATAAAATGCTTGATGGTCGGAAGAGGCATAAATTCCGTCAGCCAGTTTAGTCTGACCATCTCATCTGTAA
CATCATTGGCAACGCTACCTTTGCCATGTTTCAGAAACAACTCTGGCGCATCGGGCTTCCCATACAAGCG
ATAGATTGTCGCACCTGATTGCCCGACATTATCGCGAGCCCATTTATACCCATATAAATCAGCATCCATG
TTGGAATTTAATCGCGGCCTCGACGTTTCCCGTTGAATATGGCTCATAACACCCCTTGTATTACTGTTTA
TGTAAGCAGACAGTTTTATTGTTCATGATGATATATTTTTATCTTGTGCAATGTAACATCAGAGATTTTG
AGACACGGGCCAGAGCTGCA
Features (pLannotate 1.2.2; 10 found; start..end, strand, type, name):
    137..236     +  misc_feature   bom (fragment): basis of mobility region from pBR322
    242..399     -  CDS            lacZα (fragment): LacZα fragment of β-galactosidase; lacZ fragment
    454..516     +  CDS            VN155(I152L) (fragment): improved N-terminal fragment of mVenus for use in bimolecular fluorescence complementation (BiFC) (Kodama and Hu, 2010)
    684..700     -  protein_bind   lac operator: The lac repressor binds to the lac operator to inhibit transcription in E. coli. This inhibition can be relieved by adding lactose or isopropyl-β-D-thiogalactopyranoside (IPTG). lac repressor encoded by lacI
    708..738     -  promoter       lac promoter: promoter for the E. coli lac operon
    753..774     -  protein_bind   CAP binding site: CAP binding activates transcription in the presence of cAMP. E. coli catabolite activator protein
    787..879     -  CDS            lacI (fragment): lac repressor; lacI; The lac repressor binds to the lac operator to inhibit transcription in E. coli. This inhibition can be relieved by adding lactose or isopropyl-β-D-thiogalactopyranoside (IPTG).
   1062..1650    -  rep_origin     ori: high-copy-number ColE1/pMB1/pBR322/pUC origin of replication
   1828..2637    -  CDS            KanR: aminoglycoside phosphotransferase; aph(3')-Ia; confers resistance to kanamycin in bacteria or G418 (Geneticin®) in eukaryotes
   2744..35      +  CDS            rop (fragment) (across the origin): Rop protein, which maintains plasmids at low copy number; rop
