[The description below was written by a language model from this plasmid's Addgene catalogue record and pLannotate feature annotations shown in this document.]
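Description:
AA370 is a small (about 2.75 kb) fragment-donor plasmid from the Fragmid modular vector assembly toolkit, built on the pUC57-Kan cloning backbone. It is not an expression vector in its own right: it stores one standardized module that is meant to be combined with other fragments to build complete CRISPR-technology vectors. In E. coli it is maintained through a high-copy ColE1/pUC-type origin and selected with kanamycin via the aph(3')-Ia resistance gene. The remaining annotated elements (lac promoter, lac operator, CAP binding site, and partial lacZα, lacI, bom and rop sequences) are remnants of the pUC-style cloning region and backbone and play no part in the payload's function.

The insert occupies the N-terminal position in the assembly scheme and is recorded as a start codon, a short upstream open reading frame (u(S)ORF_v1.1) and a stop codon, followed by a second start codon and a bipartite nuclear localization signal (BPNLS_v1.1). The stated purpose is to attenuate expression. An upstream ORF generally does this by capturing scanning ribosomes, so that only a fraction go on to initiate at the downstream start codon, lowering translation of the main protein. That protein would then begin with the BPNLS, directing it to the nucleus once a coding fragment is joined downstream. The automated annotation does not label the uORF or NLS. The only call in the insert region is a short match to an mVenus N-terminal fragment, which may simply reflect sequence similarity, since the catalogue entry does not mention a fluorescent protein. The record does not state the assembly method or the sites flanking the module.
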