Addgene plasmid #215988: AA370
Purpose: Fragmid fragment: (N' terminus) attenuate expression
Depositing lab: John Doench. Depositing organization: Broad Institute. Publication: Modular vector assembly enables rapid assessment of emerging CRISPR technologies. McGee AV, Liu YV, Griffith AL, Szegletes ZM, Wen B, Kraus C, Miller NW, Steger RJ, Escude Velasco B, Bosch JA, Zirin JD, Viswanatha R, Sontheimer EJ, Goodale A, Greene MA, Green TM, Doench JG. Cell Genom. 2024 Mar 13;4(3):100519. doi: 10.1016/j.xgen.2024.100519. PubMed 38484704.
Backbone
  Vector backbone: pUC57-Kan
  Vector type: Fragment
Growth in bacteria
  Bacterial resistance: Kanamycin, 50 μg/mL
  Growth temperature: 37°C
  Growth strain: DH5alpha
  Copy number: Unknown
Gene/Insert
  Gene/Insert name: Start; u(S)ORF_v1.1; Stop; Start; BPNLS_v1.1
  Species: Other
  Cloning method: Unknown
Resource information
  A portion of this plasmid was derived from a plasmid made by: Genscript ID: U135JHJ190-24
Terms and licenses: Academic/Nonprofit Terms; Industry Terms: Not Available to Industry
Depositor comments: Please visit https://www.biorxiv.org/content/10.1101/2023.10.25.564061v1 for bioRxiv preprint.
How to cite: AA370 was a gift from John Doench (Addgene plasmid # 215988 ; http://n2t.net/addgene:215988 ; RRID:Addgene_215988)
